>Addgene plasmid #143452 | TFORF0928 | addgene full sequence | sequence record 397909 | Addgene NGS Result
TTAATGTAGTCTTATGCAATACTCTTGTAGTCTTGCAACATGGTAACGATGAGTTAGCAACATGCCTTAC
AAGGAGAGAAAAAGCACCGTGCATGCCGATTGGTGGAAGTAAGGTGGTACGATCGTGCCTTATTAGGAAG
GCAACAGACGGGTCTGACATGGATTGGACGAACCACTGAATTGCCGCATTGCAGAGATATTGTATTTAAG
TGCCTAGCTCGATACATAAACGGGTCTCTCTGGTTAGACCAGATCTGAGCCTGGGAGCTCTCTGGCTAAC
TAGGGAACCCACTGCTTAAGCCTCAATAAAGCTTGCCTTGAGTGCTTCAAGTAGTGTGTGCCCGTCTGTT
GTGTGACTCTGGTAACTAGAGATCCCTCAGACCCTTTTAGTCAGTGTGGAAAATCTCTAGCAGTGGCGCC
CGAACAGGGACTTGAAAGCGAAAGGGAAACCAGAGGAGCTCTCTCGACGCAGGACTCGGCTTGCTGAAGC
GCGCACGGCAAGAGGCGAGGGGCGGCGACTGGTGAGTACGCCAAAAATTTTGACTAGCGGAGGCTAGAAG
GAGAGAGATGGGTGCGAGAGCGTCAGTATTAAGCGGGGGAGAATTAGATCGCGATGGGAAAAAATTCGGT
TAAGGCCAGGGGGAAAGAAAAAATATAAATTAAAACATATAGTATGGGCAAGCAGGGAGCTAGAACGATT
CGCAGTTAATCCTGGCCTGTTAGAAACATCAGAAGGCTGTAGACAAATACTGGGACAGCTACAACCATCC
CTTCAGACAGGATCAGAAGAACTTAGATCATTATATAATACAGTAGCAACCCTCTATTGTGTGCATCAAA
GGATAGAGATAAAAGACACCAAGGAAGCTTTAGACAAGATAGAGGAAGAGCAAAACAAAAGTAAGACCAC
CGCACAGCAAGCGGCCGCTGATCTTCAGACCTGGAGGAGGAGATATGAGGGACAATTGGAGAAGTGAATT
ATATAAATATAAAGTAGTAAAAATTGAACCATTAGGAGTAGCACCCACCAAGGCAAAGAGAAGAGTGGTG
CAGAGAGAAAAAAGAGCAGTGGGAATAGGAGCTTTGTTCCTTGGGTTCTTGGGAGCAGCAGGAAGCACTA
TGGGCGCAGCGTCAATGACGCTGACGGTACAGGCCAGACAATTATTGTCTGGTATAGTGCAGCAGCAGAA
CAATTTGCTGAGGGCTATTGAGGCGCAACAGCATCTGTTGCAACTCACAGTCTGGGGCATCAAGCAGCTC
CAGGCAAGAATCCTGGCTGTGGAAAGATACCTAAAGGATCAACAGCTCCTGGGGATTTGGGGTTGCTCTG
GAAAACTCATTTGCACCACTGCTGTGCCTTGGAATGCTAGTTGGAGTAATAAATCTCTGGAACAGATTTG
GAATCACACGACCTGGATGGAGTGGGACAGAGAAATTAACAATTACACAAGCTTAATACACTCCTTAATT
GAAGAATCGCAAAACCAGCAAGAAAAGAATGAACAAGAATTATTGGAATTAGATAAATGGGCAAGTTTGT
GGAATTGGTTTAACATAACAAATTGGCTGTGGTATATAAAATTATTCATAATGATAGTAGGAGGCTTGGT
AGGTTTAAGAATAGTTTTTGCTGTACTTTCTATAGTGAATAGAGTTAGGCAGGGATATTCACCATTATCG
TTTCAGACCCACCTCCCAACCCCGAGGGGACCCATGCATTGCATCTCAATTAGTCAGCAACCAGGTGTGG
AAAGTCCCCAGGCTCCCCAGCAGGCAGAAGTATGCAAAGCATGCGTCTCAATTAGTCAGCAACCATAGTC
CCGCCCCTAACTCCGCCCATCCCGCCCCTAACTCCGCCCAGTTCCGCCCATTCTCCGCCCCATGGCTGAC
TAATTTTTTTTATTTATGCAGAGGCCGAGGCCGCCTCGGCCTCTGAGCTATTCCAGAAGTAGTGAGGAGG
CTTTTTTGGAGGCCTAGGCTTTTGCAAAAAGCTTTCTAGAGGTACCACCGGAGCTTACCATGACCGAGTA
CAAGCCCACGGTGCGCCTCGCCACCCGCGACGACGTCCCCAGGGCCGTACGCACCCTCGCCGCCGCGTTC
GCCGACTACCCCGCCACGCGCCACACCGTCGATCCGGACCGCCACATCGAGCGGGTCACCGAGCTGCAAG
AACTCTTCCTCACGCGCGTCGGGCTCGACATCGGCAAGGTGTGGGTCGCGGACGACGGCGCCGCCGTGGC
GGTCTGGACCACGCCGGAGAGCGTCGAAGCGGGGGCGGTGTTCGCCGAGATCGGCCCGCGCATGGCCGAG
TTGAGCGGTTCCCGGCTGGCCGCGCAGCAACAGATGGAAGGCCTCCTGGCGCCGCACCGGCCCAAGGAGC
CCGCGTGGTTCCTGGCCACCGTCGGCGTCTCGCCCGACCACCAGGGCAAGGGTCTGGGCAGCGCCGTCGT
GCTCCCCGGAGTGGAGGCGGCCGAGCGCGCCGGGGTGCCCGCCTTCCTGGAGACCTCCGCGCCCCGCAAC
CTCCCCTTCTACGAGCGGCTCGGCTTCACCGTCACCGCCGACGTCGAGGTGCCCGAAGGACCGCGCACCT
GGTGCATGACCCGCAAGCCCGGTGCCAGTTAACGAATTCTAGATCTTGAGACAAATGGCAGTATTCATCC
ACAATTTTAAAAGAAAAGGGGGGATTGGGGGGTACAGTGCAGGGGAAAGAATAGTAGACATAATAGCAAC
AGACATACAAACTAAAGAATTACAAAAACAAATTACAAAAATTCAAAATTTTCGGGTTTATTACAGGGAC
AGCAGAGATCCACTTTGGCGCCGGCTCGAGGCCTGCAGGTGCAAAGATGGATAAAGTTTTAAACAGAGAG
GAATCTTTGCAGCTAATGGACCTTCTAGGTCTTGAAAGGAGTGGGAATTGGCTCCGGTGCCCGTCAGTGG
GCAGAGCGCACATCGCCCACAGTCCCCGAGAAGTTGGGGGGAGGGGTCGGCAATTGAACCGGTGCCTAGA
GAAGGTGGCGCGGGGTAAACTGGGAAAGTGATGTCGTGTACTGGCTCCGCCTTTTTCCCGAGGGTGGGGG
AGAACCGTATATAAGTGCAGTAGTCGCCGTGAACGTTCTTTTTCGCAACGGGTTTGCCGCCAGAACACAG
GTAAGTGCCGTGTGTGGTTCCCGCGGGCCTGGCCTCTTTACGGGTTATGGCCCTTGCGTGCCTTGAATTA
CTTCCACCTGGCTGCAGTACGTGATTCTTGATCCCGAGCTTCGGGTTGGAAGTGGGTGGGAGAGTTCGAG
GCCTTGCGCTTAAGGAGCCCCTTCGCCTCGTGCTTGAGTTGAGGCCTGGCCTGGGCGCTGGGGCCGCCGC
GTGCGAATCTGGTGGCACCTTCGCGCCTGTCTCGCTGCTTTCGATAAGTCTCTAGCCATTTAAAATTTTT
GATGACCTGCTGCGACGCTTTTTTTCTGGCAAGATAGTCTTGTAAATGCGGGCCAAGATCTGCACACTGG
TATTTCGGTTTTTGGGGCCGCGGGCGGCGACGGGGCCCGTGCGTCCCAGCGCACATGTTCGGCGAGGCGG
GGCCTGCGAGCGCGGCCACCGAGAATCGGACGGGGGTAGTCTCAAGCTGGCCGGCCTGCTCTGGTGCCTG
GCCTCGCGCCGCCGTGTATCGCCCCGCCCTGGGCGGCAAGGCTGGCCCGGTCGGCACCAGTTGCGTGAGC
GGAAAGATGGCCGCTTCCCGGCCCTGCTGCAGGGAGCTCAAAATGGAGGACGCGGCGCTCGGGAGAGCGG
GCGGGTGAGTCACCCACACAAAGGAAAAGGGCCTTTCCGTCCTCAGCCGTCGCTTCATGTGACTCCACGG
AGTACCGGGCGCCGTCCAGGCACCTCGATTAGTTCTCGAGCTTTTGGAGTACGTCGTCTTTAGGTTGGGG
GGAGGGGTTTTATGCGATGGAGTTTCCCCACACTGAGTGGGTGGAGACTGAAGTTAGGCCAGCTTGGCAC
TTGATGTAATTCTCCTTGGAATTTGCCCTTTTTGAGTTTGGATCTTGGTTCATTCTCAAGCCTCAGACAG
TGGTTCAAAGTTTTTTTCTTCCATTTCAGGTGTCGTGAGGCTAGCACCGCCACC
[3420 nt withheld, positions 4115-7534]
TAGTAATGAACTAGTCCGTAACTTGAAAGTATTTCGATTTCTTGGCTTTATATATCTTGTGGAAAGGACG
ACCTATCTCCGTGTTGCGGTCCCATACGCGTTAAGTCGACAATCAACCTCTGGATTACAAAATTTGTGAA
AGATTGACTGGTATTCTTAACTATGTTGCTCCTTTTACGCTATGTGGATACGCTGCTTTAATGCCTTTGT
ATCATGCTATTGCTTCCCGTATGGCTTTCATTTTCTCCTCCTTGTATAAATCCTGGTTGCTGTCTCTTTA
TGAGGAGTTGTGGCCCGTTGTCAGGCAACGTGGCGTGGTGTGCACTGTGTTTGCTGACGCAACCCCCACT
GGTTGGGGCATTGCCACCACCTGTCAGCTCCTTTCCGGGACTTTCGCTTTCCCCCTCCCTATTGCCACGG
CGGAACTCATCGCCGCCTGCCTTGCCCGCTGCTGGACAGGGGCTCGGCTGTTGGGCACTGACAATTCCGT
GGTGTTGTCGGGGAAATCATCGTCCTTTCCTTGGCTGCTCGCCTGTGTTGCCACCTGGATTCTGCGCGGG
ACGTCCTTCTGCTACGTCCCTTCGGCCCTCAATCCAGCGGACCTTCCTTCCCGCGGCCTGCTGCCGGCTC
TGCGGCCTCTTCCGCGTCTTCGCCTTCGCCCTCAGACGAGTCGGATCTCCCTTTGGGCCGCCTCCCCGCG
TCGACTTTAAGACCAATGACTTACAAGGCAGCTGTAGATCTTAGCCACTTTTTAAAAGAAAAGGGGGGAC
TGGAAGGGCTAATTCACTCCCAACGAAGACAAGATCTGCTTTTTGCTTGTACTGGGTCTCTCTGGTTAGA
CCAGATCTGAGCCTGGGAGCTCTCTGGCTAACTAGGGAACCCACTGCTTAAGCCTCAATAAAGCTTGCCT
TGAGTGCTTCAAGTAGTGTGTGCCCGTCTGTTGTGTGACTCTGGTAACTAGAGATCCCTCAGACCCTTTT
AGTCAGTGTGGAAAATCTCTAGCAGTACGTATAGTAGTTCATGTCATCTTATTATTCAGTATTTATAACT
TGCAAAGAAATGAATATCAGAGAGTGAGAGGAACTTGTTTATTGCAGCTTATAATGGTTACAAATAAAGC
AATAGCATCACAAATTTCACAAATAAAGCATTTTTTTCACTGCATTCTAGTTGTGGTTTGTCCAAACTCA
TCAATGTATCTTATCATGTCTGGCTCTAGCTATCCCGCCCCTAACTCCGCCCATCCCGCCCCTAACTCCG
CCCAGTTCCGCCCATTCTCCGCCCCATGGCTGACTAATTTTTTTTATTTATGCAGAGGCCGAGGCCGCCT
CGGCCTCTGAGCTATTCCAGAAGTAGTGAGGAGGCTTTTTTGGAGGCCTAGGGACGTACCCAATTCGCCC
TATAGTGAGTCGTATTACGCGCGCTCACTGGCCGTCGTTTTACAACGTCGTGACTGGGAAAACCCTGGCG
TTACCCAACTTAATCGCCTTGCAGCACATCCCCCTTTCGCCAGCTGGCGTAATAGCGAAGAGGCCCGCAC
CGATCGCCCTTCCCAACAGTTGCGCAGCCTGAATGGCGAATGGG
[124 nt withheld, positions 9119-9242]
C
[91 nt withheld, positions 9244-9334]
A
[49 nt withheld, positions 9336-9384]
CCTTTGACGTTGGAGTCCACGTTCTTT
[37 nt withheld, positions 9412-9448]
ACCCTATCTCGGTCTATTCTTTTGATTTATAAGGGATTTTGCCGATTTCGGCCTATTGGTTAAAAAATGA
GCTGATTTAACAAAAATTTAACGCGAATTTTAACAAAATATTAACGCTTACAATTTAGGTGGCACTTTTC
GGGGAAATGTGCGCGGAACCCCTATTTGTTTATTTTTCTAAATACATTCAAATATGTATCCGCTCATGAG
ACAATAACCCTGATAAATGCTTCAATAATATTGAAAAAGGAAGAGTATGAGTATTCAACATTTCCGTGTC
GCCCTTATTCCCTTTTTTGCGGCATTTTGCCTTCCTGTTTTTGCTCACCCAGAAACGCTGGTGAAAGTAA
AAGATGCTGAAGATCAGTTGGGTGCACGAGTGGGTTACATCGAACTGGATCTCAACAGCGGTAAGATCCT
TGAGAGTTTTCGCCCCGAAGAACGTTTTCCAATGATGAGCACTTTTAAAGTTCTGCTATGTGGCGCGGTA
TTATCCCGTATTGACGCCGGGCAAGAGCAACTCGGTCGCCGCATACACTATTCTCAGAATGACTTGGTTG
AGTACTCACCAGTCACAGAAAAGCATCTTACGGATGGCATGACAGTAAGAGAATTATGCAGTGCTGCCAT
AACCATGAGTGATAACACTGCGGCCAACTTACTTCTGACAACGATCGGAGGACCGAAGGAGCTAACCGCT
TTTTTGCACAACATGGGGGATCATGTAACTCGCCTTGATCGTTGGGAACCGGAGCTGAATGAAGCCATAC
CAAACGACGAGCGTGACACCACGATGCCTGTAGCAATGGCAACAACGTTGCGCAAACTATTAACTGGCGA
ACTACTTACTCTAGCTTCCCGGCAACAATTAATAGACTGGATGGAGGCGGATAAAGTTGCAGGACCACTT
CTGCGCTCGGCCCTTCCGGCTGGCTGGTTTATTGCTGATAAATCTGGAGCCGGTGAGCGTGGGTCTCGCG
GTATCATTGCAGCACTGGGGCCAGATGGTAAGCCCTCCCGTATCGTAGTTATCTACACGACGGGGAGTCA
GGCAACTATGGATGAACGAAATAGACAGATCGCTGAGATAGGTGCCTCACTGATTAAGCATTGGTAACTG
TCAGACCAAGTTTACTCATATATACTTTAGATTGATTTAAAACTTCATTTTTAATTTAAAAGGATCTAGG
TGAAGATCCTTTTTGATAATCTCATGACCAAAATCCCTTAACGTGAGTTTTCGTTCCACTGAGCGTCAGA
CCCCGTAGAAAAGATCAAAGGATCTTCTTGAGATCCTTTTTTTCTGCGCGTAATCTGCTGCTTGCAAACA
AAAAAACCACCGCTACCAGCGGTGGTTTGTTTGCCGGATCAAGAGCTACCAACTCTTTTTCCGAAGGTAA
CTGGCTTCAGCAGAGCGCAGATACCAAATACTGTTCTTCTAGTGTAGCCGTAGTTAGGCCACCACTTCAA
GAACTCTGTAGCACCGCCTACATACCTCGCTCTGCTAATCCTGTTACCAGTGGCTGCTGCCAGTGGCGAT
AAGTCGTGTCTTACCGGGTTGGACTCAAGACGATAGTTACCGGATAAGGCGCAGCGGTCGGGCTGAACGG
GGGGTTCGTGCACACAGCCCAGCTTGGAGCGAACGACCTACACCGAACTGAGATACCTACAGCGTGAGCT
ATGAGAAAGCGCCACGCTTCCCGAAGGGAGAAAGGCGGACAGGTATCCGGTAAGCGGCAGGGTCGGAACA
GGAGAGCGCACGAGGGAGCTTCCAGGGGGAAACGCCTGGTATCTTTATAGTCCTGTCGGGTTTCGCCACC
TCTGACTTGAGCGTCGATTTTTGTGATGCTCGTCAGGGGGGCGGAGCCTATGGAAAAACGCCAGCAACGC
GGCCTTTTTACGGTTCCTGGCCTTTTGCTGGCCTTTTGCTCACATGTTCTTTCCTGCGTTATCCCCTGAT
TCTGTGGATAACCGTATTACCGCCTTTGAGTGAGCTGATACCGCTCGCCGCAGCCGAACGACCGAGCGCA
GCGAGTCAGTGAGCGAGGAAGCGGAAGAGCGCCCAATACGCAAACCGCCTCTCCCCGCGCGTTGGCCGAT
TCATTAATGCAGCTGGCACGACAGGTTTCCCGACTGGAAAGCGGGCAGTGAGCGCAACGCAATTAATGTG
AGTTAGCTCACTCATTAGGCACCCCAGGCTTTACACTTTATGCTTCCGGCTCGTATGTTGTGTGGAATTG
TGAGCGGATAACAATTTCACACAGGAAACAGCTATGACCATGATTACGCCAAGCGCGCAATTAACCCTCA
CTAAAGGGAACAAAAGCTGGAGCTGCAAGC
Features (pLannotate 1.2.2; 31 found; start..end, strand, type, name):
      5..231     +  promoter       RSV promoter: Rous sarcoma virus enhancer/promoter
    232..412     +  LTR            5' LTR (truncated): truncated 5' long terminal repeat (LTR) from HIV-1
    459..584     +  misc_feature   HIV-1 Ψ: packaging signal of human immunodeficiency virus type 1
    568..931     +  CDS            HIV-1 gag (fragment): gag protein from human immunodeficiency virus 1; gag
   1077..1310    +  misc_feature   RRE: The Rev response element (RRE) of HIV-1 allows for Rev-dependent mRNA export from the nucleus to the cytoplasm.
   1687..1713    +  CDS            Rev (fragment): human immunodeficiency virus 1 (HIV-1) Rev protein; rev; enhances nuclear export of unspliced and incompletely spliced viral mRNAs
   1720..1743    +  promoter       SV40 promoter (fragment): SV40 early promoter
   1744..1815    +  promoter       SV40 promoter (fragment): SV40 enhancer and early promoter
   1839..1974    +  rep_origin     SV40 ori: SV40 origin of replication
   2020..2616    +  CDS            PuroR (fragment): puromycin N-acetyltransferase; pac from Streptomyces; confers resistance to puromycin
   2665..2782    +  misc_feature   cPPT/CTS: central polypurine tract and central termination sequence of HIV-1
   2847..2913    +  CDS            small t antigen (fragment): SV40 (simian virus 40) small t antigen
   2920..4098    +  promoter       EF-1α promoter: strong constitutive promoter for human elongation factor EF-1α
   4115..7534    +  CDS            DDB1 (sequence withheld): DDB1_HUMAN - Also known as XAP1. Experimental evidence at protein level: Swiss-Prot protein existence level 1. Protein, which is both involved in DNA repair and protein ubiquitination, as part of the UV-DDB complex and DCX (DDB1-CUL4-X-box) complexes, respectively (PubMed:15448697, PubMed:14739464, PubMed:16260596, PubMed:16482215, PubMed:17079684, PubMed:16407242, PubMed:16407252, PubMed:16940174). Core component of the UV-DDB complex (UV-damaged DNA-binding protein complex), a complex that recognizes UV- induced DNA damage and recruit proteins of the nucleotide excision repair pathway (the N
   7550..7603    +  promoter       U6 promoter (fragment): RNA polymerase III promoter for human U6 snRNA
   7645..8233    +  misc_feature   WPRE: woodchuck hepatitis virus posttranscriptional regulatory element
   8284..8303    +  misc_feature   cPPT/CTS (fragment): central polypurine tract and central termination sequence of HIV-1
   8305..8538    +  LTR            3' LTR (ΔU3): self-inactivating 3' long terminal repeat (LTR) from HIV-1
   8616..8737    +  polyA_signal   SV40 poly(A) signal: SV40 polyadenylation signal
   8777..8912    +  rep_origin     SV40 ori: SV40 origin of replication
   8933..8951    -  promoter       T7 promoter: promoter for bacteriophage T7 RNA polymerase
   8959..9114    +  CDS            lacZα (fragment): LacZα fragment of β-galactosidase; lacZ fragment
   9119..9547    +  rep_origin     f1 ori (sequence partly withheld): f1 bacteriophage origin of replication; arrow indicates direction of (+) strand synthesis
   9600..9704    +  promoter       AmpR promoter: bla
   9705..10565   +  CDS            AmpR: β-lactamase; bla; confers resistance to ampicillin, carbenicillin, and related antibiotics
  10736..11324   +  rep_origin     ori: high-copy-number ColE1/pMB1/pBR322/pUC origin of replication
  11507..11599   +  CDS            lacI (fragment): lac repressor; lacI; The lac repressor binds to the lac operator to inhibit transcription in E. coli. This inhibition can be relieved by adding lactose or isopropyl-β-D-thiogalactopyranoside (IPTG).
  11612..11633   +  protein_bind   CAP binding site: CAP binding activates transcription in the presence of cAMP. E. coli catabolite activator protein
  11648..11678   +  promoter       lac promoter: promoter for the E. coli lac operon
  11682..11704   +  protein_bind   lac operator (fragment): The lac repressor binds to the lac operator to inhibit transcription in E. coli. This inhibition can be relieved by adding lactose or isopropyl-β-D-thiogalactopyranoside (IPTG). lac repressor encoded by lacI
  11747..11765   +  promoter       T3 promoter: promoter for bacteriophage T3 RNA polymerase
