[The description below was written by a language model from this plasmid's Addgene catalogue record and pLannotate feature annotations shown in this document.]
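Description:
TFORF0928 is a lentiviral mammalian expression plasmid built on the pLX_TRC317 backbone and carrying the human DDB1 open reading frame. It belongs to a barcoded transcription factor ORF overexpression collection. In bacteria it is maintained through a high-copy ColE1/pUC-type origin and selected with ampicillin via the β-lactamase gene. An f1 origin and remnants of a lac/lacZα cloning region flanked by T7 and T3 promoters are also annotated in the backbone. The depositor notes that recombination can occur during propagation, as is common for LTR-containing plasmids.

The viral portion has a third-generation, self-inactivating layout. An RSV promoter drives a truncated HIV-1 5' LTR, followed by the Ψ packaging signal with a partial gag sequence, the Rev response element for nuclear export of the genomic RNA, and a cPPT/CTS element. The far end carries a ΔU3 3' LTR and an SV40 polyadenylation signal. Two expression units sit within this transfer cassette. An SV40 early promoter drives puromycin N-acetyltransferase for selection of transduced cells, and the strong constitutive EF-1α promoter drives the DDB1 coding sequence, with a WPRE downstream to enhance transcript expression. DDB1 is annotated as a core component of the UV-damaged DNA-binding complex and of CUL4-based ubiquitin ligase complexes.

According to the record, each construct in the series carries a unique 24-bp barcode that identifies the ORF in pooled screens. The barcode is not annotated as a feature, so its position is not stated, although a short U6 promoter fragment is annotated between the ORF and the WPRE. The plasmid is intended for producing lentivirus to overexpress DDB1, either individually or within pooled overexpression screens such as directed differentiation studies.
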