Addgene plasmid #143452: TFORF0928
Purpose: Lentiviral vector for overexpressing transcription factor ORFs with unique 24-bp barcodes. Barcodes facilitate identification of transcription factors in pooled screens.
Depositing lab: Feng Zhang. Depositing organization: Broad Institute. Publication: A transcription factor atlas of directed differentiation. Joung J, Ma S, Tay T, Geiger-Schuller KR, Kirchgatterer PC, Verdine VK, Guo B, Arias-Garcia MA, Allen WE, Singh A, Kuksenko O, Abudayyeh OO, Gootenberg JS, Fu Z, Macrae RK, Buenrostro JD, Regev A, Zhang F. Cell. 2023 Jan 5;186(1):209-229.e26. doi: 10.1016/j.cell.2022.11.026. PubMed 36608654.
Backbone
  Vector backbone: pLX_TRC317
  Backbone manufacturer: Broad Institute Genetic Perturbation Platform
  Backbone size w/o insert (bp): 8264
  Vector type: Mammalian Expression, Lentiviral
  Selectable markers: Puromycin
Growth in bacteria
  Bacterial resistance: Ampicillin, 100 μg/mL
  Growth temperature: 37°C
  Growth strain: NEB Stable
  Copy number: High Copy
Gene/Insert
  Gene/Insert name: DDB1
  Species: H. sapiens (human)
  Insert size (bp): 3524
  Entrez Gene: DDB1 (a.k.a. DDBA, UV-DDB1, WHIKERS, XAP1, XPCE, XPE, XPE-BF)
  Promoter: EF1a
  Cloning method: Unknown
  Sequencing primers: 5′ GGGTGGAGACTGAAGTTAGGCCAG; 3′ CACATAGCGTAAAAGGAGCAACATAG
Terms and licenses: Academic/Nonprofit Terms; Industry Terms: Not Available to Industry
Depositor comments: NM_001923,ENST00000301764 . The transcription factor ORF portion of this plasmid was synthesized by Genewiz. Please test multiple small colonies in case of plasmid recombination. To make this collection available in a timely manner, a portion of this collection was not fully sequenced by Addgene. If an Addgene verified full plasmid sequence is not available, please contact us prior to placing an order to request the full sequence.
How to cite: TFORF0928 was a gift from Feng Zhang (Addgene plasmid # 143452 ; http://n2t.net/addgene:143452 ; RRID:Addgene_143452)
