>Addgene plasmid #143452 | TFORF0928 | depositor partial sequence | sequence record 282494 | Insert
ACCGCCACC
[3420 nt withheld, positions 10-3429]
TAGTAATGAACTAGTCCGTAACTTGAAAGTATTTCGATTTCTTGGCTTTATATATCTTGTGGAAAGGACG
ACCTATCTCCGTGTTGCGGTCCCAT
