>Addgene plasmid #143452 | TFORF0928 | depositor partial sequence | sequence record 282495 | Barcode
CCTATCTCCGTGTTGCGGTCCCAT
